LOCUS       Exported 3304 bp ds-DNA circular SYN 13-MAY-2021
DEFINITION  Multisite gateway vector for 3' tagging with constitutively active
            rab5c.
ACCESSION   .
VERSION     .
KEYWORDS    p3E-rab5c-CA
SOURCE      synthetic DNA construct
  ORGANISM  synthetic DNA construct
REFERENCE   1 (bases 1 to 3304)
  TITLE     Parton Lab Plasmids for in vivo cell biology in the zebrafish
REFERENCE   2 (bases 1 to 3304)
  AUTHORS   .
  TITLE     Direct Submission
  JOURNAL   Exported May 13, 2021 from SnapGene Server 1.1.58
            http://www.snapgene.com
FEATURES             Location/Qualifiers
     source          1..3304
                     /organism="synthetic DNA construct"
                     /mol_type="other DNA"
     primer_bind     92..109
                     /label=L4440
                     /note="L4440 vector, forward primer"
     terminator      268..295
                     /label=rrnB T2 terminator
                     /note="transcription terminator T2 from the E. coli rrnB
                     gene"
     terminator      387..473
                     /gene="Escherichia coli rrnB"
                     /label=rrnB T1 terminator
                     /note="transcription terminator T1 from the E. coli rrnB
                     gene"
     primer_bind     522..544
                     /label=M13/pUC Forward
                     /note="In lacZ gene"
     primer_bind     536..553
                     /label=M13 Forward
                     /note="In lacZ gene. Also called M13-F20 or M13 (-21)
                     Forward"
     primer_bind     537..553
                     /label=M13 fwd
                     /note="common sequencing primer, one of multiple similar
                     variants"
     protein_bind    complement(624..748)
                     /gene="mutant version of attR"
                     /label=attR2
                     /bound_moiety="LR Clonase(TM)"
                     /note="recombination site for the Gateway(R) LR reaction"
     protein_bind    complement(1413..1508)
                     /gene="mutant version of attL"
                     /label=attL3
                     /bound_moiety="LR Clonase(TM)"
                     /note="recombination site for the Gateway(R) LR reaction"
     primer_bind     complement(1545..1564)
                     /label=T7
                     /note="T7 promoter, forward primer"
     promoter        complement(1546..1564)
                     /label=T7 promoter
                     /note="promoter for bacteriophage T7 RNA polymerase"
     primer_bind     complement(1569..1585)
                     /label=M13 rev
                     /note="common sequencing primer, one of multiple similar
                     variants"
     primer_bind     complement(1569..1585)
                     /label=M13 Reverse
                     /note="In lacZ gene. Also called M13-rev"
     primer_bind     complement(1687..1706)
                     /label=pENTR-R
                     /note="pENTR vectors, reverse primer"
     CDS             1698..2507
                     /codon_start=1
                     /gene="aph(3')-Ia"
                     /product="aminoglycoside phosphotransferase"
                     /label=KanR
                     /note="confers resistance to kanamycin in bacteria or G418
                     (Geneticin(R)) in eukaryotes"
                     /translation="MSHIQRETSRPRLNSNMDADLYGYKWARDNVGQSGATIYRLYGKP
                     DAPELFLKHGKGSVANDVTDEMVRLNWLTEFMPLPTIKHFIRTPDDAWLLTTAIPGKTA
                     FQVLEEYPDSGENIVDALAVFLRRLHSIPVCNCPFNSDRVFRLAQAQSRMNNGLVDASD
                     FDDERNGWPVEQVWKEMHKLLPFSPDSVVTHGDFSLDNLIFDEGKLIGCIDVGRVGIAD
                     RYQDLAILWNCLGEFSPSLQKRLFQKYGIDNPDMNKLQFHLMLDEFF"
     primer_bind     complement(1765..1784)
                     /label=Kan-R
                     /note="Kanamycin resistance gene, reverse primer"
     rep_origin      2654..3242
                     /direction=RIGHT
                     /label=ori
                     /note="high-copy-number ColE1/pMB1/pBR322/pUC origin of
                     replication"
     primer_bind     3143..3162
                     /label=pBR322ori-F
                     /note="pBR322 origin, forward primer"
ORIGIN
        1 ctttcctgcg ttatcccctg attctgtgga taaccgtatt accgcctttg agtgagctga
       61 taccgctcgc cgcagccgaa cgaccgagcg cagcgagtca gtgagcgagg aagcggaaga
      121 gcgcccaata cgcaaaccgc ctctccccgc gcgttggccg attcattaat gcagctggca
      181 cgacaggttt cccgactgga aagcgggcag tgagcgcaac gcaattaata cgcgtaccgc
      241 tagccaggaa gagtttgtag aaacgcaaaa aggccatccg tcaggatggc cttctgctta
      301 gtttgatgcc tggcagttta tggcgggcgt cctgcccgcc accctccggg ccgttgcttc
      361 acaacgttca aatccgctcc cggcggattt gtcctactca ggagagcgtt caccgacaaa
      421 caacagataa aacgaaaggc ccagtcttcc gactgagcct ttcgttttat ttgatgcctg
      481 gcagttccct actctcgcgt taacgctagc atggatgttt tcccagtcac gacgttgtaa
      541 aacgacggcc agtcttaagc tcgggccctg cagctctaga gctcgaattc tacaggtcac
      601 taataccatc taagtagttg gttcatagtg actgcatatg ttgtgtttta cagtattatg
      661 tagtctgttt tttatgcaaa atctaattta atatattgat atttatatca ttttacgttt
      721 ctcgttcaac tttcttgtac aaagtggtgg cggggcgagg tggaccagcg cggaccaacg
      781 gtgccgcccc cgtcgggaac aaaatctgcc agtttaagct tgtgttgctg ggagagtctg
      841 cagtaggcaa gtccagcctg gtgctgcgct tcgtcaaagg ccagtttcac gagtaccagg
      901 agagcaccat tggagctgct ttcctcacac agacactctg cttggacgat acgacagtaa
      961 agtttgagat ttgggacacg gccggactgg agcggtatca cagtttggcc cctatgtatt
     1021 acagaggagc ccaggcagcc atcgtcgtct acgacattac taacacagac acattcacta
     1081 gagcaaagaa ctgggtgaag gagctgcagc gccaggccag tccaaatatc gttattgctc
     1141 tggcaggcaa caaagcagat ctggccaaca agagagccgt tgactttcag gaggcccagg
     1201 catacgcaga tgacaacagc ctactcttca tggagacgtc tgcaaagacc gccatgaacg
     1261 tcaatgagat cttcatggct atcgccaaga agcttccgaa aagcgagccg cagggtggag
     1321 cgggcagcgg gggacgggcc cgaggagggg tggacttaca ggagacggcg cctcagggaa
     1381 gaagcggcca gtgctgtgga ggcggaaact aacaacttta ttatacaaag ttggcattat
     1441 aaaaaagcat tgcttatcaa tttgttgcaa cgaacaggtc actatcagtc aaaataaaat
     1501 cattatttgg agctccatgg tagcgttaac gcggccgcga tatcccctat agtgagtcgt
     1561 attacatggt catagctgtt tcctggcagc tctggcccgt gtctcaaaat ctctgatgtt
     1621 acattgcaca agataaaaat atatcatcat gaacaataaa actgtctgct tacataaaca
     1681 gtaatacaag gggtgttatg agccatattc aacgggaaac gtcgaggccg cgattaaatt
     1741 ccaacatgga tgctgattta tatgggtata aatgggctcg cgataatgtc gggcaatcag
     1801 gtgcgacaat ctatcgcttg tatgggaagc ccgatgcgcc agagttgttt ctgaaacatg
     1861 gcaaaggtag cgttgccaat gatgttacag atgagatggt cagactaaac tggctgacgg
     1921 aatttatgcc tcttccgacc atcaagcatt ttatccgtac tcctgatgat gcatggttac
     1981 tcaccactgc gatccccgga aaaacagcat tccaggtatt agaagaatat cctgattcag
     2041 gtgaaaatat tgttgatgcg ctggcagtgt tcctgcgccg gttgcattcg attcctgttt
     2101 gtaattgtcc ttttaacagc gatcgcgtat ttcgtctcgc tcaggcgcaa tcacgaatga
     2161 ataacggttt ggttgatgcg agtgattttg atgacgagcg taatggctgg cctgttgaac
     2221 aagtctggaa agaaatgcat aaacttttgc cattctcacc ggattcagtc gtcactcatg
     2281 gtgatttctc acttgataac cttatttttg acgaggggaa attaataggt tgtattgatg
     2341 ttggacgagt cggaatcgca gaccgatacc aggatcttgc catcctatgg aactgcctcg
     2401 gtgagttttc tccttcatta cagaaacggc tttttcaaaa atatggtatt gataatcctg
     2461 atatgaataa attgcagttt catttgatgc tcgatgagtt tttctaatca gaattggtta
     2521 attggttgta acactggcag agcattacgc tgacttgacg ggacggcgca agctcatgac
     2581 caaaatccct taacgtgagt tacgcgtcgt tccactgagc gtcagacccc gtagaaaaga
     2641 tcaaaggatc ttcttgagat cctttttttc tgcgcgtaat ctgctgcttg caaacaaaaa
     2701 aaccaccgct accagcggtg gtttgtttgc cggatcaaga gctaccaact ctttttccga
     2761 aggtaactgg cttcagcaga gcgcagatac caaatactgt ccttctagtg tagccgtagt
     2821 taggccacca cttcaagaac tctgtagcac cgcctacata cctcgctctg ctaatcctgt
     2881 taccagtggc tgctgccagt ggcgataagt cgtgtcttac cgggttggac tcaagacgat
     2941 agttaccgga taaggcgcag cggtcgggct gaacgggggg ttcgtgcaca cagcccagct
     3001 tggagcgaac gacctacacc gaactgagat acctacagcg tgagcattga gaaagcgcca
     3061 cgcttcccga agggagaaag gcggacaggt atccggtaag cggcagggtc ggaacaggag
     3121 agcgcacgag ggagcttcca gggggaaacg cctggtatct ttatagtcct gtcgggtttc
     3181 gccacctctg acttgagcgt cgatttttgt gatgctcgtc aggggggcgg agcctatgga
     3241 aaaacgccag caacgcggcc tttttacggt tcctggcctt ttgctggcct tttgctcaca
     3301 tgtt
//
