>Addgene plasmid #109738 | p3E-rab5c-CA | addgene full sequence | sequence record 224068 | Addgene NGS Result
GTTCAACTTTCTTGTACAAAGTGGTGGCGGGGCGAGGTGGACCAGCGCGGACCAACGGTGCCGCCCCCGT
CGGGAACAAAATCTGCCAGTTTAAGCTTGTGTTGCTGGGAGAGTCTGCAGTAGGCAAGTCCAGCCTGGTG
CTGCGCTTCGTCAAAGGCCAGTTTCACGAGTACCAGGAGAGCACCATTGGAGCTGCTTTCCTCACACAGA
CACTCTGCTTGGACGATACGACAGTAAAGTTTGAGATTTGGGACACGGCCGGACTGGAGCGGTATCACAG
TTTGGCCCCTATGTATTACAGAGGAGCCCAGGCAGCCATCGTCGTCTACGACATTACTAACACAGACACA
TTCACTAGAGCAAAGAACTGGGTGAAGGAGCTGCAGCGCCAGGCCAGTCCAAATATCGTTATTGCTCTGG
CAGGCAACAAAGCAGATCTGGCCAACAAGAGAGCCGTTGACTTTCAGGAGGCCCAGGCATACGCAGATGA
CAACAGCCTACTCTTCATGGAGACGTCTGCAAAGACCGCCATGAACGTCAATGAGATCTTCATGGCTATC
GCCAAGAAGCTTCCGAAAAGCGAGCCGCAGGGTGGAGCGGGCAGCGGGGGACGGGCCCGAGGAGGGGTGG
ACTTACAGGAGACGGCGCCTCAGGGAAGAAGCGGCCAGTGCTGTGGAGGCGGAAACTAACAACTTTATTA
TACAAAGTTGGCATTATAAAAAAGCATTGCTTATCAATTTGTTGCAACGAACAGGTCACTATCAGTCAAA
ATAAAATCATTATTTGGAGCTCCATGGTAGCGTTAACGCGGCCGCGATATCCCCTATAGTGAGTCGTATT
ACATGGTCATAGCTGTTTCCTGGCAGCTCTGGCCCGTGTCTCAAAATCTCTGATGTTACATTGCACAAGA
TAAAAATATATCATCATGAACAATAAAACTGTCTGCTTACATAAACAGTAATACAAGGGGTGTTATGAGC
CATATTCAACGGGAAACGTCGAGGCCGCGATTAAATTCCAACATGGATGCTGATTTATATGGGTATAAAT
GGGCTCGCGATAATGTCGGGCAATCAGGTGCGACAATCTATCGCTTGTATGGGAAGCCCGATGCGCCAGA
GTTGTTTCTGAAACATGGCAAAGGTAGCGTTGCCAATGATGTTACAGATGAGATGGTCAGACTAAACTGG
CTGACGGAATTTATGCCTCTTCCGACCATCAAGCATTTTATCCGTACTCCTGATGATGCATGGTTACTCA
CCACTGCGATCCCCGGAAAAACAGCATTCCAGGTATTAGAAGAATATCCTGATTCAGGTGAAAATATTGT
TGATGCGCTGGCAGTGTTCCTGCGCCGGTTGCATTCGATTCCTGTTTGTAATTGTCCTTTTAACAGCGAT
CGCGTATTTCGTCTCGCTCAGGCGCAATCACGAATGAATAACGGTTTGGTTGATGCGAGTGATTTTGATG
ACGAGCGTAATGGCTGGCCTGTTGAACAAGTCTGGAAAGAAATGCATAAACTTTTGCCATTCTCACCGGA
TTCAGTCGTCACTCATGGTGATTTCTCACTTGATAACCTTATTTTTGACGAGGGGAAATTAATAGGTTGT
ATTGATGTTGGACGAGTCGGAATCGCAGACCGATACCAGGATCTTGCCATCCTATGGAACTGCCTCGGTG
AGTTTTCTCCTTCATTACAGAAACGGCTTTTTCAAAAATATGGTATTGATAATCCTGATATGAATAAATT
GCAGTTTCATTTGATGCTCGATGAGTTTTTCTAATCAGAATTGGTTAATTGGTTGTAACACTGGCAGAGC
ATTACGCTGACTTGACGGGACGGCGCAAGCTCATGACCAAAATCCCTTAACGTGAGTTACGCGTCGTTCC
ACTGAGCGTCAGACCCCGTAGAAAAGATCAAAGGATCTTCTTGAGATCCTTTTTTTCTGCGCGTAATCTG
CTGCTTGCAAACAAAAAAACCACCGCTACCAGCGGTGGTTTGTTTGCCGGATCAAGAGCTACCAACTCTT
TTTCCGAAGGTAACTGGCTTCAGCAGAGCGCAGATACCAAATACTGTTCTTCTAGTGTAGCCGTAGTTAG
GCCACCACTTCAAGAACTCTGTAGCACCGCCTACATACCTCGCTCTGCTAATCCTGTTACCAGTGGCTGC
TGCCAGTGGCGATAAGTCGTGTCTTACCGGGTTGGACTCAAGACGATAGTTACCGGATAAGGCGCAGCGG
TCGGGCTGAACGGGGGGTTCGTGCACACAGCCCAGCTTGGAGCGAACGACCTACACCGAACTGAGATACC
TACAGCGTGAGCTATGAGAAAGCGCCACGCTTCCCGAAGGGAGAAAGGCGGACAGGTATCCGGTAAGCGG
CAGGGTCGGAACAGGAGAGCGCACGAGGGAGCTTCCAGGGGGAAACGCCTGGTATCTTTATAGTCCTGTC
GGGTTTCGCCACCTCTGACTTGAGCGTCGATTTTTGTGATGCTCGTCAGGGGGGCGGAGCCTATGGAAAA
ACGCCAGCAACGCGGCCTTTTTACGGTTCCTGGCCTTTTGCTGGCCTTTTGCTCACATGTTCTTTCCTGC
GTTATCCCCTGATTCTGTGGATAACCGTATTACCGCCTTTGAGTGAGCTGATACCGCTCGCCGCAGCCGA
ACGACCGAGCGCAGCGAGTCAGTGAGCGAGGAAGCGGAAGAGCGCCCAATACGCAAACCGCCTCTCCCCG
CGCGTTGGCCGATTCATTAATGCAGCTGGCACGACAGGTTTCCCGACTGGAAAGCGGGCAGTGAGCGCAA
CGCAATTAATACGCGTACCGCTAGCCAGGAAGAGTTTGTAGAAACGCAAAAAGGCCATCCGTCAGGATGG
CCTTCTGCTTAGTTTGATGCCTGGCAGTTTATGGCGGGCGTCCTGCCCGCCACCCTCCGGGCCGTTGCTT
CACAACGTTCAAATCCGCTCCCGGCGGATTTGTCCTACTCAGGAGAGCGTTCACCGACAAACAACAGATA
AAACGAAAGGCCCAGTCTTCCGACTGAGCCTTTCGTTTTATTTGATGCCTGGCAGTTCCCTACTCTCGCG
TTAACGCTAGCATGGATGTTTTCCCAGTCACGACGTTGTAAAACGACGGCCAGTCTTAAGCTCGGGCCCT
GCAGCTCTAGAGCTCGAATTCTACAGGTCACTAATACCATCTAAGTAGTTGGTTCATAGTGACTGCATAT
GTTGTGTTTTACAGTATTATGTAGTCTGTTTTTTATGCAAAATCTAATTTAATATATTGATATTTATATC
ATTTTACGTTTCTC
Features (pLannotate 1.2.2; 11 found; start..end, strand, type, name):
     27..674     +  CDS            Rab5c: RAB5C_MOUSE - Experimental evidence at protein level: Swiss-Prot protein existence level 1. Protein transport. Probably involved in vesicular traffic. From Mus musculus (Mouse).
    690..710     -  protein_bind   attB3: mutant version of attB; core recombination site for the Gateway® BP reaction BP Clonase™
    701..786     -  protein_bind   attL1 (fragment): mutant version of attL; recombination site for the Gateway® LR reaction LR Clonase™
    823..841     -  promoter       T7 promoter: promoter for bacteriophage T7 RNA polymerase
    975..1784    +  CDS            KanR: aminoglycoside phosphotransferase; aph(3')-Ia; confers resistance to kanamycin in bacteria or G418 (Geneticin®) in eukaryotes
   1931..2519    +  rep_origin     ori: high-copy-number ColE1/pMB1/pBR322/pUC origin of replication
   2702..2794    +  CDS            lacI (fragment): lac repressor; lacI; The lac repressor binds to the lac operator to inhibit transcription in E. coli. This inhibition can be relieved by adding lactose or isopropyl-β-D-thiogalactopyranoside (IPTG).
   2849..2876    -  terminator     rrnB T2 terminator: transcription terminator T2 from the E. coli rrnB gene
   3008..3051    +  terminator     rrnB T1 terminator: Escherichia coli rrnB; transcription terminator T1 from the E. coli rrnB gene
   3098..3134    -  CDS            lacZα (fragment): LacZα fragment of β-galactosidase; lacZ fragment
   3205..25      -  protein_bind   attR2 (across the origin): mutant version of attR; recombination site for the Gateway® LR reaction LR Clonase™
