[The description below was written by a language model from this plasmid's Addgene catalogue record, the feature table of its GenBank file and pLannotate feature annotations shown in this document.]
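Description:
p3E-rab5c-CA is a 3.3 kb 3′ entry clone for multisite Gateway assembly, built by recombining a zebrafish (Danio rerio) rab5c coding sequence into the pDONR P2R-P3 donor backbone. It is a small bacterial plasmid with no eukaryotic expression capability of its own. It replicates in E. coli from a high-copy ColE1/pUC-type origin and is selected with kanamycin through the aph(3′)-Ia (KanR) gene. The rrnB T1 and T2 terminators lie upstream of the cloning region and insulate the insert from read-through transcription. A T7 promoter and M13 forward and reverse primer sites flank the cassette and are useful for sequence verification.

The payload is the rab5c open reading frame of roughly 650 bp, which sequence-based annotation recognises by its similarity to mouse Rab5c. It sits between an attR2 site and an attL3 site. These sites direct LR Clonase recombination so that the insert occupies the third (3′) position of a three-fragment assembly, downstream of a 5′ entry promoter element and a middle entry coding sequence. The result in a destination vector is a fusion with rab5c at the C-terminal end of the middle-entry protein, for example a fluorescent protein. The record lists the insert as a constitutively active mutant, implying a form locked in the active, GTP-bound state of this early endosomal GTPase, but it does not state the specific amino-acid substitution. No promoter for expression in animals is present, because that is supplied by the other Gateway components. The plasmid belongs to a toolkit for in vivo cell biology in zebrafish, where such constructs are used to label or perturb endocytic trafficking.
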