Addgene plasmid #109738: p3E-rab5c-CA
Purpose: Multisite gateway vector for 3' tagging with constitutively active rab5c
Depositing lab: Rob Parton. Depositing organization: University of Queensland, Institute for Molecular Bioscience. Publication: In vivo cell biological screening identifies an endocytic capture mechanism for T-tubule formation. Hall TE, Martel N, Ariotti N, Xiong Z, Lo HP, Ferguson C, Rae J, Lim YW, Parton RG. Nat Commun. 2020 Jul 24;11(1):3711. doi: 10.1038/s41467-020-17486-w. PubMed 32709891.
Backbone
  Vector backbone: pDONR p2R-p3
  Vector type: Zebrafish plasmids
Growth in bacteria
  Bacterial resistance: Kanamycin, 50 μg/mL
  Growth temperature: 37°C
  Growth strain: DH5alpha
  Copy number: High Copy
Gene/Insert
  Gene/Insert name: rab5c
  Species: D. rerio (zebrafish)
  Mutation: constitutively active
  Entrez Gene: rab5c (a.k.a. wu:fb98b08, wu:fi16g01)
  Cloning method: Gateway Cloning
Terms and licenses: Academic/Nonprofit Terms; Industry Terms: Not Available to Industry
How to cite: p3E-rab5c-CA was a gift from Rob Parton (Addgene plasmid # 109738 ; http://n2t.net/addgene:109738 ; RRID:Addgene_109738)
